>Addgene plasmid #232354 | pBBR1-P2-SpCas9 | addgene full sequence | sequence record 485173 | Addgene NGS Result
GCAAAAAAATGAAAAATATCAAGTTTCTGAATTTGATTCGTCCACAATTAAAAATATCTCTTCTGCAAAA
GGCCTGGACGTTTGGGACAGCTGGCCATTACAAAACGCTGACGGCACTGTCGCAAACTATCACGGCTACC
ACATCGTCTTTGCATTAGCCGGAGATCCTAAAAATGCGGATGACACATCGATTTACATGTTCTATCAAAA
AGTCGGCGAAACTTCTATTGACAGCTGGAAAAACGCTGGCCGCGTCTTTAAAGACAGCGACAAATTCGAT
GCAAATGATTCTATCCTAAAAGACCAAACACAAGAATGGTCAGGTTCAGCCACATTTACATCTGACGGAA
AAATCCGTTTATTCTACACTGATTTCTCCGGTAAACATTACGGCAAACAAACACTGACAACTGCACAAGT
TAACGTATCAGCATCAGACAGCTCTTTGAACATCAACGGTGTAGAGGATTATAAATCAATCTTTGACGGT
GACGGAAAAACGTATCAAAATGTACAGCAGTTCATCGATGAAGGCAACTACAGCTCAGGCGACAACCATA
CGCTGAGAGATCCTCACTACGTAGAAGATAAAGGCCACAAATACTTAGTATTTGAAGCAAACACTGGAAC
TGAAGATGGCTACCAAGGCGAAGAATCTTTATTTAACAAAGCATACTATGGCAAAAGCACATCATTCTTC
CGTCAAGAAAGTCAAAAACTTCTGCAAAGCGATAAAAAACGCACGGCTGAGTTAGCAAACGGCGCTCTCG
GTATGATTGAGCTAAACGATGATTACACACTGAAAAAAGTGATGAAACCGCTGATTGCATCTAACACAGT
AACAGATGAAATTGAACGCGCGAACGTCTTTAAAATGAACGGCAAATGGTACCTGTTCACTGACTCCCGC
GGATCAAAAATGACGATTGACGGCATTACGTCTAACGATATTTACATGCTTGGTTATGTTTCTAATTCTT
TAACTGGCCCATACAAGCCGCTGAACAAAACTGGCCTTGTGTTAAAAATGGATCTTGATCCTAACGATGT
AACCTTTACTTACTCACACTTCGCTGTACCTCAAGCGAAAGGAAACAATGTCGTGATTACAAGCTATATG
ACAAACAGAGGATTCTACGCAGACAAACAATCAACGTTTGCGCCGAGCTTCCTGCTGAACATCAAAGGCA
AGAAAACATCTGTTGTCAAAGACAGCATCCTTGAACAAGGACAATTAACAGTTAACAAATAAAAACGCAA
AAGAAAATGCCGATTCAAAAAAAGCACCGACTCGGTGCCACTTTTTCAAGTTGATAACGGACTAGCCTTA
TTTTAACTTGCTATTTCTAGCTCTAAAACGGTTGGACTCAAGACGATAGTTACGACCAGTCTAAAAAGCG
CCTGAATTCGCGACCTTCTCGTTACTGACAGGAAAATGGGCCATTGGCAACCAGGGAAAGATGAACGTGA
TGATGTTCACAATTTGCTGAATTGTGGTGATGTGATGCTCACCGCATTTCCTGAAAATTCACGCTGTATC
TTGAAAAATCGACGTTTTTTACGTGGTTTTCCGTCGAAAATTTAAGGTAAGAACCTGACCTCGTGATTAC
TATTTCGCCGTGTTGACGACATCAGGAGGCCAGTATGACCGTATTACATAGTGTGGATTTTTTTCCGTCT
GGTAACGTGTCCGTGGCGATAGAACCCCGGCTCCCGCAGGCGGATTTTCCTGAACATCATCATGATTTTC
ATGAAATTGTGATTGTCGAACATGGCACGGGTATTCATGTGTTTAATGGGCAGCCCTATACCATCACCGG
TGGCACGGTCTGTTTCGTACGCGATCATGATCGGCATCTGTATGAACATACCGATAATCTGTGTCTGACC
AATGTGCTGTATCGCTCGCCGGATCGATTTCAGTTTCTCGCCGGGCTGAATCAGTTGCTGCCACAAGAGC
TGGATGGGCAGTATCCGTCTCACTGGCGCGTTAACCACAGCGTATTGCAGCAGGTGCGACAGCTGGTTGC
ACAGATGGAACAGCAGGAAGGGGAAAATGATTTACCCTCGACCGCCAGTCGCGAGATCTTGTTTATGCAA
TTACTGCTCTTGCTGCGTAAAAGCAGTTTGCAGGAGAACCTGGAAAACAGCGCATCACGTCTCAACTTGC
TTCTGGCCTGGCTGGAGGACCATTTTGCCGATGAGGTGAATTGGGATGCCGTGGCGGATCAATTTTCTCT
TTCACTGCGTACGCTACATCGGCAGCTTAAGCAGCAAACGGGACTGACGCCTCAGCGTTACCTGAATCGC
CTGCGACTGATGAAAGCCCGACATCTGCTACGCCACAGTGAGGCCAGCGTTACTGACATCGCCTATCGCT
GTGGATTCAGCGACAGTAACCACTTTTCGACGCTTTTTCGCCGAGAGTTTAACTGGTCACCGCGTGATAT
TCGTCAGGGACGGGATGGTTTTCTGCAATAACGCGAATCTTCTCAACGTATTTGTACGCCATATTGCGAA
TAATCAACTTCGTTCTCTGGCCGAGGTAGCCACGGTGGTGCATCAGTTAAAACTTCTCAAAGATGATTTT
TTTGCCAGCGACCAGCAGGCAGTCGCTGTGGCTGACCGTTATCCGCAAGATGTCTTTGCCGAACATACAC
ATGATTTTTGTGAGCTGGTGATTGTCTGGCGCGGTAATGGTCTGCATGTACTCAACGATCGCCCTTATCG
CATTACCCGTGGCGATCTCTTTTACATTCATGCTGACGATAAACACTCCTACGCTTCCGTTAACGATCTG
GTTTTGCAGAATATTATTTATTGCCCAGAGCGGCTGAAGCTGAATCTTGACTGGCAGGGGGCGATTCCGG
GATTTAGCGCCAGCGCAGGGCAACCACACTGGCGCTTAGGTAGCGTTGGGATGGCGCAGGCGCGGCAGAT
TATCGGTCAGCTTGAGCATGAAAGTAGTCAGCATGTGCCGTTTGCTAACGAAATGGGTGAGTTGCTGTTC
GGGCAGTTGGTGATGTTGCTGAATCGCCATCGTTACACCAGTGATTCGTTGCCGCCAACATCCAGCGAAA
CGTTGCTGGATAAGCTGATTACCCGGCTGGCGGCTAGCCTGAAAAGTCCCTTTGCGCTGGATAAATTTTG
TGATGAGGCATCGTGCAGTGAGCGCGTTTTGCGTCAGCAATTTCGCCAGCAGACTGGAATGACCATCAAT
CAATATCTGCGGCAGGTCAGAGTGTGTCATGCGCAATATCTTCTCCAGCATAGCCGCCTGTTAATCAGTG
ATATTTCGACCGAATGTGGCTTTGAAGATAGTAACTATTTTTCGGTGGTGTTTACCCGGGAAACCGGGAT
GACGCCCAGCCAGTGGCGTCATCTCAATTCGCAGAAAGATTAATTCGCCATGCCACTGGCCGTCGTTTTA
CAACGTCGTGACTGGGAAAACCCTGGCGTTACCCAACTTAATCGCCTTGCAGCACATCCCCCTTTCGCCA
GCTGGCGTAATAGCGAAGAGGCCCGCACCGATCGCCCTTCCCAACAGTTGCGCAGCCTGAATGGCGAATG
GAAATTGTAAGCGTTAATATTTTGTTAAAATTCGCGTTAAATTTTTGTTAAATCAGCTCATTTTTTAACC
AATAGGCCGTACTGCGATGAGTGGCAGGGCGGGGCGTAATTTTTTTAAGGCAGTTATTGGTGCCCTTAAA
CGCCTGGTTGCTACGCCTGAATAAGTGATAATAAGCGGATGAATGGCAGAAATTCGAAAGCAAATTCGAC
CCGGTCGTCGGTTCAGGGCAGGGTCGTTAAATAGCCGCTTATGTCTATTGCTGGTTTACCGGTTTATTGA
CTACCGGAAGCAGTGTGACCGTGTGCTTCTCAAATGCCTGAGGCCAGTTTGCTCAGGCTCTCCCCGTGGA
GGTAATAATTGACGATATGATCATTTATTCTGCCTCCCAGAGCCTGATAAAAACGGTGAATCCGTTAGCG
AGGTGCCGCCGGCTTCCATTCAGGTCGAGGTGGCCCGGCTCCATGCACCGCGACGCAACGCGGGGAGGCA
GACAAGGTATAGGGCGGCGAGGCGGCTACAGCCGATAGTCTGGAACAGCGCACTTACGGGTTGCTGCGCA
ACCCAAGTGCTACCGGCGCGGCAGCGTGACCCGTGTCGGCGGCTCCAACGGCTCGCCATCGTCCAGAAAA
CACGGCTCATCGGGCATCGGCAGGCGCTGCTGCCCGCGCCGTTCCCATTCCTCCGTTTCGGTCAAGGCTG
GCAGGTCTGGTTCCATGCCCGGAATGCCGGGCTGGCTGGGCGGCTCCTCGCCGGGGCCGGTCGGTAGTTG
CTGCTCGCCCGGATACAGGGTCGGGATGCGGCGCAGGTCGCCATGCCCCAACAGCGATTCGTCCTGGTCG
TCGTGATCAACCACCACGGCGGCACTGAACACCGACAGGCGCAACTGGTCGCGGGGCTGGCCCCACGCCA
CGCGGTCATTGACCACGTAGGCCGACACGGTGCCGGGGCCGTTGAGCTTCACGACGGAGATCCAGCGCTC
GGCCACCAAGTCCTTGACTGCGTATTGGACCGTCCGCAAAGAACGTCCGATGAGCTTGGAAAGTGTCTTC
TGGCTGACCACCACGGCGTTCTGGTGGCCCATCTGCGCCACGAGGTGATGCAGCAGCATTGCCGCCGTGG
GTTTCCTCGCAATAAGCCCGGCCCACGCCTCATGCGCTTTGCGTTCCGTTTGCACCCAGTGACCGGGCTT
GTTCTTGGCTTGAATGCCGATTTCTCTGGACTGCGTGGCCATGCTTATCTCCATGCGGTAGGGGTGCCGC
ACGGTTGCGGCACCATGCGCAATCAGCTGCAACTTTTCGGCAGCGCGACAACAATTATGCGTTGCGTAAA
AGTGGCAGTCAATTACAGATTTTCTTTAACCTACGCAATGAGCTATTGCGGGGGGTGCCGCAATGAGCTG
TTGCGTACCCCCCTTTTTTAAGTTGTTGATTTTTAAGTCTTTCGCATTTCGCCCTATATCTAGTTCTTTG
GTGCCCAAAGAAGGGCACCCCTGCGGGGTTCCCCCACGCCTTCGGCGCGGCTCCCCCTCCGGCAAAAAGT
GGCCCCTCCGGGGCTTGTTGATCGACTGCGCGGCCTTCGGCCTTGCCCAAGGTGGCGCTGCCCCCTTGGA
ACCCCCGCACTCGCCGCCGTGAGGCTCGGGGGGCAGGCGGGCGGGCTTCGCCCTTCGACTGCCCCCACTC
GCATAGGCTTGGGTCGTTCCAGGCGCGTCAAGGCCAAGCCGCTGCGCGGTCGCTGCGCGAGCCTTGACCC
GCCTTCCACTTGGTGTCCAACCGGCAAGCGAAGCGCGCAGGCCGCAGGCCGGAGGCTTTTCCCCAGAGAA
AATTAAAAAAATTGATGGGGCAAGGCCGCAGGCCGCGCAGTTGGAGCCGGTGGGTATGTGGTCGAAGGCT
GGGTAGCCGGTGGGCAATCCCTGTGGTCAAGCTCGTGGGCAGGCGCAGCCTGTCCATCAGCTTGTCCAGC
AGGGTTGTCCACGGGCCGAGCGAAGCGAGCCAGCCGGTGGCCGCTCGCGGCCATCGTCCACATATCCACG
GGCTGGCAAGGGAGCGCAGCGACCGCGCAGGGCGAAGCCCGGAGAGCAAGCCCGTAGGGCGCCGCAGCCG
CCGTAGGCGGTCACGACTTTGCGAAGCAAAGTCTAGTGAGTATACTCAAGCATTGAGTGGCCCGCCGGAG
GCACCGCCTTGCGCTGCCCCCGTCGAGCCGGTTGGACACCAAAAGGGAGGGGCAGGCATGGCGGCATACG
CGATCATGCGATGCAAGAAGCTGGCGAAAATGGGCAACGTGGCGGCCAGTCTCAAGCACGCCTACCGCGA
GCGCGAGACGCCCAACGCTGACGCCAGCAGGACGCCAGAGAACGAGCACTGGGCGGCCAGCAGCACCGAT
GAAGCGATGGGCCGACTGCGCGAGTTGCTGCCAGAGAAGCGGCGCAAGGACGCTGTGTTGGCGGTCGAGT
ACGTCATGACGGCCAGCCCGGAATGGTGGAAGTCGGCCAGCCAAGAACAGCAGGCGGCGTTCTTCGAGAA
GGCGCACAAGTGGCTGGCGGACAAGTACGGGGCGGATCGCATCGTGACGGCCAGCATCCACCGTGACGAA
ACCAGCCCGCACATGACCGCGTTCGTGGTGCCGCTGACGCAGGACGGCAGGCTGTCGGCCAAGGAGTTCA
TCGGCAACAAAGCGCAGATGACCCGCGACCAGACCACGTTTGCGGCCGCTGTGGCCGATCTAGGGCTGCA
ACGGGGCATCGAGGGCAGCAAGGCACGTCACACGCGCATTCAGGCGTTCTACGAGGCCCTGGAGCGGCCA
CCAGTGGGCCACGTCACCATCAGCCCGCAAGCGGTCGAGCCACGCGCCTATGCACCGCAGGGATTGGCCG
AAAAGCTGGGAATCTCAAAGCGCGTTGAGACGCCGGAAGCCGTGGCCGACCGGCTGACAAAAGCGGTTCG
GCAGGGGTATGAGCCTGCCCTACAGGCCGCCGCAGGAGCGCGTGAGATGCGCAAGAAGGCCGATCAAGCC
CAAGAGACGGCCCGAGACCTTCGGGAGCGCCTGAAGCCCGTTCTGGACGCCCTGGGGCCGTTGAATCGGG
ATATGCAGGCCAAGGCCGCCGCGATCATCAAGGCCGTGGGCGAAAAGCTGCTGACGGAACAGCGGGAAGT
CCAGCGCCAGAAACAGGCCCAGCGCCAGCAGGAACGCGGGCGCGCACATTTCCCCGAAAAGTGCCACCTG
GGATGAATGTCAGCTACTGGGCTATCTGGACAAGGGAAAACGCAAGCGCAAAGAGAAAGCAGGTAGCTTG
CAGTGGGCTTACATGGCGATAGCTAGACTGGGCGGTTTTATGGACAGCAAGCGAACCGGAATTGCCAGCT
GGGGCGCCCTCTGGTAAGGTTGGGAAGCCCTGCAAAGTAAACTGGATGGCTTTCTTGCCGCCAAGGATCT
GATGGCGCAGGGGATCAAGATCTGATCAAGAGACAGGATGAGGATCGTTTCGCATGATTGAACAAGATGG
ATTGCACGCAGGTTCTCCGGCCGCTTGGGTGGAGAGGCTATTCGGCTATGACTGGGCACAACAGACAATC
GGCTGCTCTGATGCCGCCGTGTTCCGGCTGTCAGCGCAGGGGCGCCCGGTTCTTTTTGTCAAGACCGACC
TGTCCGGTGCCCTGAATGAACTGCAGGACGAGGCAGCGCGGCTATCATGGCTGGCCACGACGGGCGTTCC
TTGCGCAGCTGTGCTCGACGTTGTCACTGAAGCGGGAAGGGACTGGCTGCTATTGGGCGAAGTGCCGGGG
CAGGATCTCCTGTCATCTCACCTTGCTCCTGCCGAGAAAGTATCCATCATGGCTGATGCAATGCGGCGGC
TGCATACGCTTGATCCGGCTACCTGCCCATTCGACCACCAAGCGAAACATCGCATCGAGCGAGCACGTAC
TCGGATGGAAGCCGGTCTTGTCGATCAGGATGATCTGGACGAAGAGCATCAGGGGCTCGCGCCAGCCGAA
CTGTTCGCCAGGCTCAAGGCGCGCATGCCCGACGGCGAGGATCTCGTCGTGACCCATGGCGATGCCTGCT
TGCCGAATATCATGGTGGAAAATGGCCGCTTTTCTGGATTCATCGACTGTGGCCGGCTGGGTGTGGCGGA
CCGCTATCAGGACATAGCGTTGGCTACCCGTGATATTGCTGAAGAGCTTGGCGGCGAATGGGCTGACCGC
TTCCTCGTGCTTTACGGTATCGCCGCTCCCGATTCGCAGCGCATCGCCTTCTATCGCCTTCTTGACGAGT
TCTTCTGAGCGGGACTCTGGGGTTCGAAATGACCGACCAAGCGACGCCCAACCTGCCATCACGAGATTTC
GATTCCACCGCCGCCTTCTATGAAAGGTTGGGCTTCGGAATCGTTTTCCGGGACGCCGGCTGGATGATCC
TCCAGCGCGGGGATCTCATGCTGGAGTTCTTCGCCCACCCCCATGGGCAAATATTATACGCAAGGCGACA
AGGTGCTGATGCCGCTGGCGATTCAGGTTCATCATGCCGTTTGTGATGGCTTCCATGTCGGCAGAATGCT
TAATGAATTACAACAGTTTTTATGCATGCGCCCAATACGCAAACCGCCTCTCCCCGCGCGTTGGCCGATT
CATTAATGCAGCTGGCACGACAGGTTTCCCGACTGGAAAGCGGGCAGTGAGCGCAACGCAATTAATGTGA
GTTAGCTCACTCATTAGGCACCCCAGGCAAGCTTGAAAAAGTGTGCGATTATCGGCTATTCTTTGAGAGG
CATTCGCAGGTTGTGATCGTCAGCACACCGATATTTCAGGCAGACAGCGGGGTAACGAGAATGGATAAGA
AATACTCAATAGGCTTAGATATCGGCACAAATAGCGTCGGATGGGCGGTGATCACTGATGATTATAAGGT
TCCGTCTAAAAAGTTCAAGGTTCTGGGAAATACAGACCGCCACAGTATCAAAAAAAATCTTATAGGGGCT
CTTTTATTTGACAGTGGAGAGACAGCGGAAGCGACTCGTCTCAAACGGACAGCTCGTAGAAGGTATACAC
GTCGGAAGAATCGTATTTGTTATCTACAGGAGATTTTTTCAAATGAGATGGCGAAAGTAGATGATAGTTT
CTTTCATCGACTTGAAGAGTCTTTTTTGGTGGAAGAAGACAAGAAGCATGAACGTCATCCTATTTTTGGA
AATATAGTAGATGAAGTTGCTTATCATGAGAAATATCCAACTATCTATCATCTGCGAAAAAAATTGGTAG
ATTCTACTGATAAAGCGGATTTGCGCTTAATCTATTTGGCCTTAGCGCATATGATTAAGTTTCGTGGTCA
TTTTTTGATTGAGGGAGATTTAAATCCTGATAATAGTGATGTGGACAAACTATTTATCCAGTTGGTACAA
ACCTACAATCAATTATTTGAAGAAAACCCTATTAACGCAAGTGGAGTAGATGCTAAAGCGATTCTTTCTG
CACGATTGAGTAAATCAAGACGATTAGAAAATCTCATTGCTCAGCTCCCCGGTGAGAAGAAAAATGGCTT
ATTTGGGAATCTCATTGCTTTGTCATTGGGTTTGACCCCTAATTTTAAATCAAATTTTGATTTGGCAGAA
GATGCTAAATTACAGCTTTCAAAAGATACTTACGATGATGATTTAGATAATTTATTGGCGCAAATTGGAG
ATCAATATGCTGATTTGTTTTTGGCAGCTAAGAATTTATCAGATGCTATTTTACTTTCAGATATCCTAAG
AGTAAATACTGAAATAACTAAGGCTCCCCTATCAGCTTCAATGATTAAACGCTACGATGAACATCATCAA
GACTTGACTCTTTTAAAAGCTTTAGTTCGACAACAACTTCCAGAAAAGTATAAAGAAATCTTTTTTGATC
AATCAAAAAACGGATATGCAGGTTATATTGATGGGGGAGCTAGCCAAGAAGAATTTTATAAATTTATCAA
ACCAATTTTAGAAAAAATGGATGGTACTGAGGAATTATTGGTGAAACTAAATCGTGAAGATTTGCTGCGC
AAGCAACGGACCTTTGACAACGGCTCTATTCCCCATCAAATTCACTTGGGTGAGCTGCATGCTATTTTGA
GAAGACAAGAAGACTTTTATCCATTTTTAAAAGACAATCGTGAGAAGATTGAAAAAATCTTGACTTTTCG
AATTCCTTATTATGTTGGTCCATTGGCGCGTGGCAATAGTCGTTTTGCATGGATGACTCGGAAGTCTGAA
GAAACAATTACCCCATGGAATTTTGAAGAAGTTGTCGATAAAGGTGCTTCAGCTCAATCATTTATTGAAC
GCATGACAAACTTTGATAAAAATCTTCCAAATGAAAAAGTACTACCAAAACATAGTTTGCTTTATGAGTA
TTTTACGGTTTATAACGAATTGACAAAGGTCAAATATGTTACTGAAGGAATGCGAAAACCAGCATTTCTT
TCAGGTGAACAGAAGAAAGCCATTGTTGATTTACTCTTCAAAACAAATCGAAAAGTAACCGTTAAGCAAT
TAAAAGAAGATTATTTCAAAAAAATAGAATGTTTTGATAGTGTTGAAATTTCAGGAGTTGAAGATAGATT
TAATGCTTCATTAGGTACCTACCATGATTTGCTAAAAATTATTAAAGATAAAGATTTTTTGGATAATGAA
GAAAATGAAGATATCTTAGAGGATATTGTTTTAACATTGACCTTATTTGAAGATAGGGAGATGATTGAGG
AAAGACTTAAAACATATGCTCACCTCTTTGATGATAAGGTGATGAAACAGCTTAAACGTCGCCGTTATAC
TGGTTGGGGACGTTTGTCTCGAAAATTGATTAATGGTATTAGGGATAAGCAATCTGGCAAAACAATATTA
GATTTTTTGAAATCAGATGGTTTTGCCAATCGCAATTTTATGCAGCTGATCCATGATGATAGTTTGACAT
TTAAAGAAGACATTCAAAAAGCACAAGTGTCTGGACAAGGCGATAGTTTACATGAACATATTGCAAATTT
AGCTGGTAGCCCTGCTATTAAAAAAGGTATTTTACAGACTGTAAAAGTTGTTGATGAATTGGTCAAAGTA
ATGGGGCGGCATAAGCCAGAAAATATCGTTATTGAAATGGCACGTGAAAATCAGACAACTCAAAAGGGCC
AGAAAAATTCGCGAGAGCGTATGAAACGAATCGAAGAAGGTATCAAAGAATTAGGAAGTCAGATTCTTAA
AGAGCATCCTGTTGAAAATACTCAATTGCAAAATGAAAAGCTCTATCTCTATTATCTCCAAAATGGAAGA
GACATGTATGTGGACCAAGAATTAGATATTAATCGTTTAAGTGATTATGATGTCGATCACATTGTTCCAC
AAAGTTTCCTTAAAGACGATTCAATAGACAATAAGGTCTTAACGCGTTCTGATAAAAATCGTGGTAAATC
GGATAACGTTCCAAGTGAAGAAGTAGTCAAAAAGATGAAAAACTATTGGAGACAACTTCTAAACGCCAAG
TTAATCACTCAACGTAAGTTTGATAATTTAACGAAAGCTGAACGTGGAGGTTTGAGTGAACTTGATAAAG
CTGGTTTTATCAAACGCCAATTGGTTGAAACTCGCCAAATCACTAAGCATGTGGCACAAATTTTGGATAG
TCGCATGAATACTAAATACGATGAAAATGATAAACTTATTCGAGAGGTTAAAGTGATTACCTTAAAATCT
AAATTAGTTTCTGACTTCCGAAAAGATTTCCAATTCTATAAAGTACGTGAGATTAACAATTACCATCATG
CCCATGATGCGTATCTAAATGCCGTCGTTGGAACTGCTTTGATTAAGAAATATCCAAAACTTGAATCGGA
GTTTGTCTATGGTGATTATAAAGTTTATGATGTTCGTAAAATGATTGCTAAGTCTGAGCAAGAAATAGGC
AAAGCAACCGCAAAATATTTCTTTTACTCTAATATCATGAACTTCTTCAAAACAGAAATTACACTTGCAA
ATGGAGAGATTCGCAAACGCCCTCTAATCGAAACTAATGGGGAAACTGGAGAAATTGTCTGGGATAAAGG
GCGAGATTTTGCCACAGTGCGCAAAGTATTGTCCATGCCCCAAGTCAATATTGTCAAGAAAACAGAAGTA
CAGACAGGCGGATTCTCCAAGGAGTCAATTTTACCAAAAAGAAATTCGGACAAGCTTATTGCTCGTAAAA
AAGACTGGGATCCAAAAAAATATGGTGGTTTTGATAGTCCAACGGTAGCTTATTCAGTCCTAGTGGTTGC
TAAGGTGGAAAAAGGGAAATCGAAGAAGTTAAAATCCGTTAAAGAGTTACTAGGGATCACAATTATGGAA
AGAAGTTCCTTTGAAAAAAATCCGATTGACTTTTTAGAAGCTAAAGGATATAAGGAAGTTAAAAAAGACT
TAATCATTAAACTACCTAAATATAGTCTTTTTGAGTTAGAAAACGGTCGTAAACGGATGCTGGCTAGTGC
CGGAGAATTACAAAAAGGAAATGAGCTGGCTCTGCCAAGCAAATATGTGAATTTTTTATATTTAGCTAGT
CATTATGAAAAGTTGAAGGGTAGTCCAGAAGATAACGAACAAAAACAATTGTTTGTGGAGCAGCATAAGC
ATTATTTAGATGAGATTATTGAGCAAATCAGTGAATTTTCTAAGCGTGTTATTTTAGCAGATGCCAATTT
AGATAAAGTTCTTAGTGCATATAACAAACATAGAGACAAACCAATACGTGAACAAGCAGAAAATATTATT
CATTTATTTACGTTGACGAATCTTGGAGCTCCCGCTGCTTTTAAATATTTTGATACAACAATTGATCGTA
AACGATATACGTCTACAAAAGAAGTTTTAGATGCCACTCTTATCCATCAATCCATCACTGGTCTTTATGA
AACACGCATTGATTTGAGTCAGCTAGGAGGTGACTGACCCCTCGAGGGACGAACAATAAGGCCTCCCTAA
CGGGGGGCCTTTTTTATTGATAACAAAATCGACGGTATCGATGATATCGAATTCCTGCAGCCCGGGTTAT
GACAACTTGACGGCTACATCATTCACTTTTTCTTCACAACCGGCACGGAACTCGCTCGGGCTGGCCCCGG
TGCATTTTTTAAATACCCGCGAGAAGTAGAGTTGATCGTCAAAACCAACATTGCGACCGACGGTGGCGAT
AGGCATCCGGGTGGTGCTCAAAAGCAGCTTCGCCTGGCTGATACGTTGGTCCTCGCGCCAGCTTAAGACG
CTAATCCCTAACTGCTGGCGGAAAAGATGTGACAGACGCGACGGCGACAAGCAAACATGCTGTGCGACGC
TGGCGATATCAAAATTGCTGTCTGCCAGGTGATCGCTGATGTACTGACAAGCCTCGCGTACCCGATTATC
CATCGGTGGATGGAGCGACTCGTTAATCGCTTCCATGCGCCGCAGTAACAATTGCTCAAGCAGATTTATC
GCCAGCAGCTCCGAATAGCGCCCTTCCCCTTGCCCGGCGTTAATGATTTGCCCAAACAGGTCGCTGAAAT
GCGGCTGGTGCGCTTCATCCGGGCGAAAGAACCCCGTATTGGCAAATATTGACGGCCAGTTAAGCCATTC
ATGCCAGTAGGCGCGCGGACGAAAGTAAACCCACTGGTGATACCATTCGCGAGCCTCCGGATGACGACCG
TAGTGATGAATCTCTCCTGGCGGGAACAGCAAAATATCACCCGGTCGGCAAACAAATTCTCGTCCCTGAT
TTTTCACCACCCCCTGACCGCGAATGGTGAGATTGAGAATATAACCTTTCATTCCCAGCGGTCGGTCGAT
AAAAAAATCGAGATAACCGTTGGCCTCAATCGGCGTTAAACCCGCCACCAGATGGGCATTAAACGAGTAT
CCCGGCAGCAGGGGATCATTTTGCGCTTCAGCCATACTTTTCATACTCCCGCCATTCAGAGAAGAAACCA
ATTGTCCATATTGCATCAGACATTGCCGTCACTGCGTCTTTTACTGGCTCTTCTCGCTAACCAAACCGGT
AACCCCGCTTATTAAAAGCATTCTGTAACAAAGCGGGACCAAAGCCATGACAAAAACGCGTAACAAAAGT
GTCTATAATCACGGCAGAAAAGTCCACATTGATTATTTGCACGGCGTCACACTTTGCTATGCCATAGCAT
TTTTATCCATAAGATTAGCGGATCCTACCTGACGCTTTTTATCGCAACTCTCTACTGTTTCTCCATACCC
GTTTTTTTGGGAATTCGAGCTCTAAGGAGGTCATAAAAAATGGATATTAATACTGAAACTGAGATCAAGC
AAAAGCATTCACTAACCCCCTTTCCTGTTTTCCTAATCAGCCCGGCATTTCGCGGGCGATATTTTCACAG
CTATTTCAGGAGTTCAGCCATGAACGCTTATTACATTCAGGATCGTCTTGAGGCTCAGAGCTGGGCGCGT
CACTACCAGCAGCTCGCCCGTGAAGAGAAAGAGGCAGAACTGGCAGACGACATGGAAAAAGGCCTGCCCC
AGCACCTGTTTGAATCGCTATGCATCGATCATTTGCAACGCCACGGGGCCAGCAAAAAATCCATTACCCG
TGCGTTTGATGACGATGTTGAGTTTCAGGAGCGCATGGCAGAACACATCCGGTACATGGTTGAAACCATT
GCTCACCACCAGGTTGATATTGATTCAGAGGTATAAAACGAATGAGTACTGCACTCGCAACGCTGGCTGG
GAAGCTGGCTGAACGTGTCGGCATGGATTCTGTCGACCCACAGGAACTGATCACCACTCTTCGCCAGACG
GCATTTAAAGGTGATGCCAGCGATGCGCAGTTCATCGCATTACTGATCGTTGCCAACCAGTACGGCCTTA
ATCCGTGGACGAAAGAAATTTACGCCTTTCCTGATAAGCAGAATGGCATCGTTCCGGTGGTGGGCGTTGA
TGGCTGGTCCCGCATCATCAATGAAAACCAGCAGTTTGATGGCATGGACTTTGAGCAGGACAATGAATCC
TGTACATGCCGGATTTACCGCAAGGACCGTAATCATCCGATCTGCGTTACCGAATGGATGGATGAATGCC
GCCGCGAACCATTCAAAACTCGCGAAGGCAGAGAAATCACGGGGCCGTGGCAGTCGCATCCCAAACGGAT
GTTACGTCATAAAGCCATGATTCAGTGTGCCCGTCTGGCCTTCGGATTTGCTGGTATCTATGACAAGGAT
GAAGCCGAGCGCATTGTCGAAAATACTGCATACACTGCAGAACGTCAGCCGGAACGCGACATCACTCCGG
TTAACGATGAAACCATGCAGGAGATTAACACTCTGCTGATCGCCCTGGATAAAACATGGGATGACGACTT
ATTGCCGCTCTGTTCCCAGATATTTCGCCGCGACATTCGTGCATCGTCAGAACTGACACAGGCCGAAGCA
GTAAAAGCTCTTGGATTCCTGAAACAGAAAGCCGCAGAGCAGAAGGTGGCAGCATGACACCGGACATTAT
CCTGCAGCGTACCGGGATCGATGTGAGAGCTGTCGAACAGGGGGATGATGCGTGGCACAAATTACGGCTC
GGCGTCATCACCGCTTCAGAAGTTCACAACGTGATAGCAAAACCCCGCTCCGGAAAGAAGTGGCCTGACA
TGAAAATGTCCTACTTCCACACCCTGCTTGCTGAGGTTTGCACCGGTGTGGCTCCGGAAGTTAACGCTAA
AGCACTGGCCTGGGGAAAACAGTACGAGAACGACGCCAGAACCCTGTTTGAATTCACTTCCGGCGTGAAT
GTTACTGAATCCCCGATCATCTATCGCGACGAAAGTATGCGTACCGCCTGCTCTCCCGATGGTTTATGCA
GTGACGGCAACGGCCTTGAACTGAAATGCCCGTTTACCTCCCGGGATTTCATGAAGTTCCGGCTCGGTGG
TTTCGAGGCCATAAAGTCAGCTTACATGGCCCAGGTGCAGTACAGCATGTGGGTGACGCGAAAAAATGCC
TGGTACTTTGCCAACTATGACCCGCGTATGAAGCGTGAAGGCCTGCATTATGTCGTGATTGAGCGGGATG
AAAAGTACATGGCGAGTTTTGACGAGATCGTGCCGGAGTTCATCGAAAAAATGGACGAGGCACTGGCTGA
AATTGGTTTTGTATTTGGGGAGCAATGGCGATGACGCATCCTCACGATAATATCCGGGTAGGCGCAATCA
CTTTCGTCTACTCCGTTACAAAGCGAGGCTGGGTATTTCCCGGCCTTTCTGTTATCCGAAATCCACTGAA
AGCACAGCGGCTGGCTGAGGAGATAAATAATAAACGAGGGGCTGTATGCACAAAGCATCTTCTGTTGAGT
TAAGAACGAGTATCGAGATGGCACATAGCCTTGCTCAAATTGGAATCAGGTTTGTGCCAATACCAGTAGC
ACATATACCTGCCGTTCACTATTATTTAGTGAAATGAGATATTATGATATTTTCTGAATTGTGATTAAAA
AGGCAACTTTATGCCCATGCAACAGAAACTATAAAAAATACAGAGAATGAAAAGAAACAGATAGATTTTT
TAGTTCTTTAGGCCCGTAGTCTGCAAATCCTTTTATGATTTTCTATCAAACAAAAGAGGAAAATAGACCA
GTTGCAATCCAAACGAGAGTCTAATAGAATGAGGTCGAAAAGTAAATCGCGCGGGTTTGTTACTGATAAA
GCAGGCAAGACCTAAAATGTGTAAAGGGCAAAGTGTATACTTTGGCGTCACCCCTTACATATTTTAGGTC
TTTTTTTATTGTGCGTAACTAACTTGCCATCTTCAAACAGGAGGGCTGGAAGAAGCAGACCGCTAACACA
GTACATAAAAAAGGAGACATGAACGATGAACATCAAAAAGTTTGCAAAACAAGCAACAGTATTAACCTTT
ACTACCGCACTGCTGGCAGGAGGCGCAACTCAAGCGTTTGCGAAAGAAACGAACCAAAAGCCATATAAGG
AAACATACGGCATTTCCCATATTACACGCCATGATATGCTGCAAATCCCTGAACA
Features (pLannotate 1.2.2; 27 found; start..end, strand, type, name):
   1284..1359    -  misc_RNA       gRNA scaffold: guide RNA scaffold for the Streptococcus pyogenes CRISPR/Cas9 system
   1360..1383    +  rep_origin     p15A ori (fragment): Plasmids containing the medium-copy-number p15A origin of replication can be propagated in E. coli cells that contain a second plasmid with the ColE1 origin.
   1381..1499    -  promoter       rhaB promoter: promoter of the E. coli rhaBAD operon, conferring tight induction with L-rhamnose and repression with D-glucose in the presence of RhaR and RhaS (Giacalone et al., 2006)
   1645..2481    +  CDS            rhaS: positive regulator of the rhaB promoter; E. coli rhaS; activated by L-rhamnose
   2555..3403    +  CDS            rhaR: transcriptional activator of rhaR and rhaS; E. coli rhaR; needed for rhamnose-dependent activation of the rhaB promoter
   3414..3568    +  CDS            lacZα (fragment): LacZα fragment of β-galactosidase; lacZ fragment
   3572..3649    -  rep_origin     M13 ori (fragment): M13 bacteriophage origin of replication; arrow indicates direction of (+) strand synthesis
   3649..3680    +  CDS            CmR (fragment): chloramphenicol acetyltransferase confers resistance to chloramphenicol
   4010..4079    -  CDS            TcR (fragment): tetracycline efflux protein; tet; confers resistance to tetracycline
   4140..4802    -  CDS            pBBR1 Rep: replication protein for the broad-host-range plasmid pBBR1 from Bordetella bronchiseptica
   4803..5574    -  rep_origin     pBBR1 oriV: replication origin of the broad-host-range plasmid pBBR1 from Bordetella bronchiseptica; requires the pBBR1 Rep protein for replication
   6738..7022    +  CDS            tnpA (fragment): TN5P_ECOLX - Also known as tnp. Experimental evidence at protein level: Swiss-Prot protein existence level 1. Mediates transposition of transposon Tn5 by a 'cut and paste' mechanism. First, the monomeric transposase binds the 19 bp inverted DNA repeats flanking the transposon. Then, dimerization of the DNA- bound transposase creates a synaptic DNA complex. After nicking of the first DNA strand, excision of the transposon proceeds through a series of intermediates. The transposase then mediates the insertion of the transposon at a new site by strand transfer. The activity of the wild- type tran
   7054..7845    +  CDS            neo: KKA2_KLEPN - Also known as kan, nptII. Experimental evidence at protein level: Swiss-Prot protein existence level 1. Resistance to kanamycin, neomycin, paromomycin, ribostamycin, butirosin and gentamicin B. From Klebsiella pneumoniae.
   7869..8021    +  CDS            ble (fragment): BLE_KLEPN - Experimental evidence at protein level: Swiss-Prot protein existence level 1. Binding protein with a strong affinity to the bleomycin family of antibiotics. Binds to CL990; an antimitotic-antibiotic compound. From Klebsiella pneumoniae.
   8021..8137    +  CDS            CmR (fragment): chloramphenicol acetyltransferase; cat; confers resistance to chloramphenicol
   8148..8240    +  CDS            lacI (fragment): lac repressor; lacI; The lac repressor binds to the lac operator to inhibit transcription in E. coli. This inhibition can be relieved by adding lactose or isopropyl-β-D-thiogalactopyranoside (IPTG).
   8253..8274    +  protein_bind   CAP binding site: CAP binding activates transcription in the presence of cAMP. E. coli catabolite activator protein
   8391..12497   +  CDS            Cas9: Cas9 (Csn1) endonuclease from the Streptococcus pyogenes Type II CRISPR/Cas system generates RNA-guided double strand breaks in DNA
  12572..12596   -  misc_feature   MCS (fragment): pBluescript multiple cloning site
  12600..13475   -  CDS            araC: ARAC_ECOLI - Experimental evidence at protein level: Swiss-Prot protein existence level 1. Transcription factor that regulates the expression of several genes involved in the transport and metabolism of L-arabinose (PubMed:4362626, PubMed:328165, PubMed:6251457, PubMed:2962192, PubMed:6319708, PubMed:2231717, PubMed:1447222). Functions both as a positive and a negative regulator (PubMed:328165, PubMed:6251457). In the presence of arabinose, activates the expression of the araBAD, araE, araFGH and araJ promoters (PubMed:4362626, PubMed:328165, PubMed:6251457, PubMed:2962192, PubMed:6319708, Pub
  13502..13786   +  promoter       araBAD promoter: araBAD; promoter of the L-arabinose operon of E. coli; the araC regulatory gene is transcribed in the opposite direction (Guzman et al., 1995)
  13830..14246   +  CDS            Gam: inhibitor of the host RecBCD nuclease in the λ Red system; gam; protects the double-stranded DNA substrate for recombination
  14252..15037   +  CDS            Beta: single-stranded DNA binding recombinase in the λ Red system; bet; mediates pairing of a single-stranded DNA with a complementary target
  15034..15714   +  CDS            Exo: 5' to 3' double-stranded DNA exonuclease in the λ Red system; exo; creates 3' single-stranded DNA tails
  15715..15959   +  terminator     λ tL3 terminator: transcription terminator tL3 from phage λ
  15960..16405   +  promoter       sacB promoter: sacR; sacB promoter and control region
  16406..1252    +  CDS            SacB (across the origin): secreted levansucrase that renders bacterial growth sensitive to sucrose; Bacillus subtilis sacB; negative selection marker
