[The description below was written by a language model from this plasmid's Addgene catalogue record and pLannotate feature annotations shown in this document.]
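Description:
pBBR1-P2-SpCas9 is a roughly 16.6 kb CRISPR genome-editing plasmid built on the broad-host-range pBBR1-MCS backbone and developed as part of a Cas9-based editing tool for Serratia marcescens. It replicates through the pBBR1 oriV and its cognate Rep protein, which allow maintenance in diverse Gram-negative bacteria, is recorded as low copy, and is selected with kanamycin via the Tn5-derived neo (nptII) gene. Several short annotated fragments (lacZα, CmR, TcR, ble, lacI, M13 and p15A ori pieces) appear to be backbone or cloning remnants rather than functional elements.

The main payload is Streptococcus pyogenes Cas9, which the catalogue entry says is driven by promoter P2 from S. marcescens HBQA7. The associated publication title refers to a stationary-phase promoter, but P2 itself is not annotated in the feature table. The table also shows components that the catalogue fields do not mention. An araC/araBAD promoter cassette controls the λ Red genes Gam, Beta and Exo, followed by the λ tL3 terminator, providing arabinose-inducible recombineering functions to promote homology-directed repair at Cas9 cut sites. A rhamnose-inducible rhaB promoter with its rhaS and rhaR activators sits directly upstream of an S. pyogenes guide RNA scaffold. The short p15A ori fragment lies where the spacer would be, suggesting an inducible guide aimed at a p15A-type companion plasmid for curing, though the record does not state this. Finally, sacB under its native promoter encodes levansucrase, which confers sucrose sensitivity and allows counter-selection to eliminate this plasmid once editing is complete.
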