Addgene plasmid #232354: pBBR1-P2-SpCas9
Depositing lab: Yujie Cai. Publication: Construction of a CRISPR-Cas9-Based Genetic Editing Tool for Serratia marcescens Using a Stationary Phase Promoter and Its Application in Putrescine Production. Gou L, Liu D, Fan TP, Deng H, Cai Y. Biotechnol Bioeng. 2025 May;122(5):1233-1244. doi: 10.1002/bit.28949. Epub 2025 Feb 5. PubMed 39910976.
Backbone
  Vector backbone: pBBR1-MCS
  Vector type: CRISPR
Growth in bacteria
  Bacterial resistance: Kanamycin, 50 μg/mL
  Growth temperature: 37°C
  Growth strain: DH5alpha
  Copy number: Low Copy
Gene/Insert 1
  Gene/Insert name: Cas9
  Species: S. pyogenes
  Promoter: promoter P2 from S. marcescens HBQA7
Gene/Insert 2
  Gene/Insert name: sacB
Terms and licenses: Academic/Nonprofit Terms; Industry Terms: Not Available to Industry
How to cite: pBBR1-P2-SpCas9 was a gift from Yujie Cai (Addgene plasmid # 232354 ; http://n2t.net/addgene:232354 ; RRID:Addgene_232354)
